>Addgene plasmid #30067 | HL 3347 (=HL 3338 + pHL 720) | addgene partial sequence | sequence record 35293 | 30067 with mCherry-R
CCTCGCCCTCGCCCTCGATCTCGAACTCGTGGCCGTTCACGGAGCCCTCCATGTGCACCTTGAAGCGCAT
GAACTCCTTGATGATGGCCATGTTATCCTCCTCGCCCTTGCTCACCATTTTTTTTCCTCCTTACCCGGGA
GTATCTCTATCACTGATAGGGATGTCAATCTCTATCACTGATAGGGAGGATCCTGAGCGGATACATATTT
GAATGTATTTAGAAAAATAAACAAAAGAGTTTGTAGAAACGCAAAAAGGCCATCCGTCAGGATGGCCTTC
TGCTTAATTTGATGCCTGGCAGTTTATGGCGGGCGTCCTGCCCGCCACCCTCCGGGCCGTTGCTTCGCAA
CGTTCAAATCCGCTCCCGGCGGATTTGTCCTACTCAGGAGAGCGTTCACCGACAAACAACAGATAAAACG
AAAGGCCCAGTCTTTCGACTGAGCCTTTCGTTTTATTTGATGCCTGGCAGTTCCCTACTCTCGCATGGGG
AGACCCCACACTACCATCGGCGCTACGGCGTTTCACTTCTGAGTTCGGCATGGGGTCAGGTGGGACCACC
GCGCTACTGCCGCCAGGCAAATTCTGTTTTATCAGACCGCTTCTGCGTTCTGATTTAATCTGTATCAGGC
TGAAAATCTTCTCTCATCCGCCAAAACAGCCAAGCTAGCTTTTATTTGTAGAGCTCATCCATGCCATGTG
TAATCCCAGCAGCTGTTACAAACTCAAGAAGGACCATGTGGTCTCTCTTTTCGTTGGGATCTTTCGAAAG
GGCAGATTGTGTGGACAGGTAATGGTTGTCTGGTAAAAGGACAGGGCCATCGCCAATTGGAGTATTTTGT
TGATAATGGTCTGCTAGTTGAACGCTTCCATCTTCAATGTTGTGTCTAATTTTGAAGTTAACTTTGATT
