>Addgene plasmid #30067 | HL 3347 (=HL 3338 + pHL 720) | depositor partial sequence | sequence record 37405 | Vector backbone, ColE from pZ system + AmpR
CCCGGGGGATCCCATGGTACGCGTGCTAGAGGCATCAAATAAAACGAAAGGCTCAGTCGAAAGACTGGGC
CTTTCGTTTTATCTGTTGTTTGTCGGTGAACGCTCTCCTGAGTAGGACAAATCCGCCGCCCTAGACCTAG
GCGTTCGGCTGCGGCGAGCGGTATCAGCTCACTCAAAGGCGGTAATACGGTTATCCACAGAATCAGGGGA
TAACGCAGGAAAGAACATGTGAGCAAAAGGCCAGCAAAAGGCCAGGAACCGTAAAAAGGCCGCGTTGCTG
GCGTTTTTCCATAGGCTCCGCCCCCCTGACGAGCATCACAAAAATCGACGCTCAAGTCAGAGGTGGCGAA
ACCCGACAGGACTATAAAGATACCAGGCGTTTCCCCCTGGAAGCTCCCTCGTGCGCTCTCCTGTTCCGAC
CCTGCCGCTTACCGGATACCTGTCCGCCTTTCTCCCTTCGGGAAGCGTGGCGCTTTCTCAATGCTCACGC
TGTAGGTATCTCAGTTCGGTGTAGGTCGTTCGCTCCAAGCTGGGCTGTGTGCACGAACCCCCCGTTCAGC
CCGACCGCTGCGCCTTATCCGGTAACTATCGTCTTGAGTCCAACCCGGTAAGACACGACTTATCGCCACT
GGCAGCAGCCACTGGTAACAGGATTAGCAGAGCGAGGTATGTAGGCGGTGCTACAGAGTTCTTGAAGTGG
TGGCCTAACTACGGCTACACTAGAAGGACAGTATTTGGTATCTGCGCTCTGCTGAAGCCAGTTACCTTCG
GAAAAAGAGTTGGTAGCTCTTGATCCGGCAAACAAACCACCGCTGGTAGCGGTGGTTTTTTTGTTTGCAA
GCAGCAGATTACGCGCAGAAAAAAAGGATCTCAAGAAGATCCTTTGATCTTTTCTACGGGGTCTGACGCT
CAGTGGAACGAAAACTCACGTTAAGGGATTTTGGTCATGACTAGTGCTTGGATTCTCACCAATAAAAAAC
GCCCGGCGGCAACCGAGCGTTCTGAACAAATCCAGATGGAGTTCTGAGGTCATTACTGGATCTATCAACA
GGAGTCCAAGCGAGCTCGTAAACTTGGTCTGACAGTTACCAATGCTTAATCAGTGAGGCACCTATCTCAG
CGATCTGTCTATTTCGTTCATCCATAGTTGCCTGACTCCCCGTCGTGTAGATAACTACGATACGGGAGGG
CTTACCATCTGGCCCCAGTGCTGCAATGATACCGCGAGACCCACGCTCACCGGCTCCAGATTTATCAGCA
ATAAACCAGCCAGCCGGAAGGGCCGAGCGCAGAAGTGGTCCTGCAACTTTATCCGCCTCCATCCAGTCTA
TTAATTGTTGCCGGGAAGCTAGAGTAAGTAGTTCGCCAGTTAATAGTTTGCGCAACGTTGTTGCCATTGC
TACAGGCATCGTGGTGTCACGCTCGTCGTTTGGTATGGCTTCATTCAGCTCCGGTTCCCAACGATCAAGG
CGAGTTACATGATCCCCCATGTTGTGCAAAAAAGCGGTTAGCTCCTTCGGTCCTCCGATCGTTGTCAGAA
GTAAGTTGGCCGCAGTGTTATCACTCATGGTTATGGCAGCACTGCATAATTCTCTTACTGTCATGCCATC
CGTAAGATGCTTTTCTGTGACTGGTGAGTACTCAACCAAGTCATTCTGAGAATAGTGTATGCGGCGACCG
AGTTGCTCTTGCCCGGCGTCAATACGGGATAATACCGCGCCACATAGCAGAACTTTAAAAGTGCTCATCA
TTGGAAAACGTTCTTCGGGGCGAAAACTCTCAAGGATCTTACCGCTGTTGAGATCCAGTTCGATGTAACC
CACTCGTGCACCCAACTGATCTTCAGCATCTTTTACTTTCACCAGCGTTTCTGGGTGAGCAAAAACAGGA
AGGCAAAATGCCGCAAAAAAGGGAATAAGGGCGACACGGAAATGTTGAATACTCATACTCTTCCTTTTTC
AATATTATTGAAGCATTTATCAGGGTTATTGTCTCATGAGCGGATACATATTTGAATGTATTTAGAAAAA
TAAACAAATAGGGGTTCCGCGCACATTTCCCCGAAAAGTGCCACCTGACGTC
