>Addgene plasmid #30067 | HL 3347 (=HL 3338 + pHL 720) | depositor partial sequence | sequence record 37406 | sodB
CATACGCACAATAAGGCTATTGTACGTATGCAAATTAATAATAAAGGAGAGTAGCAATGTCATTCGAATT
ACCTGCACTACCATATGCTAAAGATGCTCTGGCACCGCACATTTCTGCGGAAACCATCGAGTATCACTAC
GGCAAGCACCATCAGACTTATGTCACTAACCTGAACAACCTGATTAAAGGTACCGCG
