>Addgene plasmid #30067 | HL 3347 (=HL 3338 + pHL 720) | addgene partial sequence | sequence record 38190 | GFP-R 5'-CCATCTAATTCAACAAGAATTGGGACAAC-3'
CTTCTCCTTTACGCATGCTCGCGGTACCTTTAATCAGGTTGTTCAGGTTAGTGACATAAGTCTGATGGTG
CTTGCCGTAGTGATACTCGATGGTTTCCGCAGAAATGTGCGGTGCCAGAGCATCTTTAGCATATGGTAGT
GCAGGTAATTCGAATGACATTGCTACTCTCCTTTATTATTAATTTGCATACGTACAATAGCCTTATTGTG
CGTATGGTCGACAGTATCTTGTTATCCGCTCACAATGTCAATGTTATCCGCTCACATTTATGACGTCAGG
TGGCACTTTTCGGGGAAATGTGCGCGGAACCCCTATTTGTTTATTTTTCTAAATACATTCAAATATGTAT
CCGCTCATGAGACAATAACCCTGATAAATGCTTCAATAATATTGAAAAAGGAAGAGTATGAGTATTCAAC
ATTTCCGTGTCGCCCTTATTCCCTTTTTTGCGGCATTTTGCCTTCCTGTTTTTGCTCACCCAGAAACGCT
GGTGAAAGTAAAAGATGCTGAAGATCAGTTGGGTGCACGAGTGGGTTACATCGAACTGGATCTCAACAGC
GGTAAGATCCTTGAGAGTTTTCGCCCCGAAGAACGTTTTCCAATGATGAGCACTTTTAAAGTTCTGCTAT
GTGGCGCGGTATTATCCCGTATTGACGCCGGGCAAGAGCAACTCGGTCGCCGCATACACTATTCTCAGAA
TGACTTGGTTGAGTACTCACCAGTCACAGAAAAGCATCTTACGGATGGCATGACAGTAAGAGAATTATGC
AGTGCTGCCATAACCATGAGTGATAACACTGCGGCCAACTTACTTCTGACAACGATCGGAGGACCGAAGG
AGCTAACCGCTTTTTTGCACAACATGGGGGATCATGTAACTCGCCTTGATCGTT
