[The description below was written by a language model from this plasmid's Addgene catalogue record.]
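Description:
HL 3347 is the designation for the E. coli strain HL 3338 carrying the plasmid pHL 720, a bacterial expression and synthetic-biology construct built on a modified pZ-system backbone. The backbone of about 2 kb supplies a ColE-type origin of replication, giving high copy number, and an ampicillin resistance marker for selection. The record lists HL 3338 as the growth strain and cautions that the plasmid may depend on this particular host. The genotype of that strain is not described in the record.

The insert of about 2.5 kb, cloned between AatII and ApaI sites that both remain intact, holds two independent reporter cassettes. In the first, the PLtetO-1 promoter drives mCherry. PLtetO-1 is a synthetic phage lambda PL derivative carrying tet operators, so it is repressed by TetR and induced by tetracycline analogues. In the second, the PLlacO-1 promoter, the equivalent LacI-repressed and IPTG-inducible design, drives a sodB::gfp fusion in which E. coli sodB sequence is joined to GFP at its C-terminal end. How much of sodB is included is not stated. sodB mRNA is a well-known target of the Hfq-dependent small RNA RyhB, so a fusion of this kind generally serves as a fluorescent readout of post-transcriptional regulation by a small RNA. The separately controlled mCherry cassette provides a second fluorescent signal, although the record does not define its exact role. The associated study concerns disruption of small RNA signalling caused by competition for Hfq, which is consistent with the construct being used to measure target-gene silencing quantitatively in living cells. No feature table is provided, so details such as terminators and ribosome binding sites cannot be confirmed.
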