Addgene plasmid #30067: HL 3347 (=HL 3338 + pHL 720)
Depositing lab: Han Lim. Depositing organization: University of California, Berkeley. Publication: Disruption of small RNA signaling caused by competition for Hfq. Hussein R, Lim HN. Proc Natl Acad Sci U S A. 2011 Jan 18;108(3):1110-5. doi: 10.1073/pnas.1010082108. Epub 2010 Dec 28. PubMed 21189298.
Backbone
  Vector backbone: ColE (from pZ system) + AmpR
  Backbone manufacturer: Lim Lab (modified from Rolf Lutz and Hermann Bujard, 1997)
  Backbone size w/o insert (bp): 2000
  Vector type: Bacterial Expression, Synthetic Biology
Growth in bacteria
  Bacterial resistance: Ampicillin, 100 μg/mL
  Growth temperature: 37°C
  Growth strain: HL 3338
  Copy number: High Copy
Gene/Insert
  Gene/Insert name: pLtetO-1:mCherry, pLlacO-1:sodB::gfp
  Species: E. coli
  Insert size (bp): 2500
  Tag / fusion protein: mCherry, GFP (C terminal on backbone)
  Cloning method: Restriction Enzyme; 5′ cloning site AatII (not destroyed); 3′ cloning site ApaI (not destroyed)
  Sequencing primers: 5′ ctcatgagcggatacat atttgaa; 3′ agctgatacc gctcgccgca gccgaacg
Terms and licenses: Academic/Nonprofit Terms; Industry Terms: Not Available to Industry
Depositor comments: Please note that this plasmid may require a unique bacterial strain, so make sure to confirm that you can also obtain the appropriate growth strain. Please contact us or contact our distributors if you have any questions.
How to cite: HL 3347 (=HL 3338 + pHL 720) was a gift from Han Lim (Addgene plasmid # 30067 ; http://n2t.net/addgene:30067 ; RRID:Addgene_30067)
